Addgene plasmid #74876: pGWB542
Purpose: (Empty Backbone) Gateway cloning compatible binary vector for N-terminal fusion with eYFP (CaMV35S promoter).
Depositing lab: Tsuyoshi Nakagawa. Depositing organization: Shimane University. Publication: Improved Gateway binary vectors: high-performance vectors for creation of fusion constructs in transgenic analysis of plants. Nakagawa T, Suzuki T, Murata S, Nakamura S, Hino T, Maeo K, Tabata R, Kawai T, Tanaka K, Niwa Y, Watanabe Y, Nakamura K, Kimura T, Ishiguro S. Biosci Biotechnol Biochem. 2007 Aug;71(8):2095-100. Epub 2007 Aug 7. 10.1271/bbb.70216 PubMed 17690442.
Backbone
  Vector backbone: pPZP221
  Backbone manufacturer: Hajdukiewicz P., Svab Z. and Maliga P.
  Backbone size (bp): 8500
  Modifications to backbone: gentamycin-resistant marker was removed and hygromycin-resistant marker (NOS promoter:HPT:NOS terminator) was inserted
  Vector type: Plant Expression
  Promoter: CaMV35S
  Selectable markers: Hygromycin
Growth in bacteria
  Bacterial resistance: Chloramphenicol and Spectinomycin, 25 & 50 μg/mL
  Growth temperature: 37°C
  Growth strain: ccdB Survival
  Copy number: High Copy
Gene/Insert
  Cloning method: Gateway Cloning
Terms and licenses: Academic/Nonprofit Terms; Industry Terms: Not Available to Industry
How to cite: pGWB542 was a gift from Tsuyoshi Nakagawa (Addgene plasmid # 74876 ; http://n2t.net/addgene:74876 ; RRID:Addgene_74876)
