[The description below was written by a language model from this plasmid's Addgene catalogue record and pLannotate feature annotations shown in this document.]
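Description:
pGWB542 is an empty Gateway-compatible binary vector for plant expression, built on the pPZP221 backbone and designed to fuse EYFP to the N-terminus of a protein of interest. According to the record, the original gentamicin marker of the backbone was removed and replaced with a hygromycin resistance cassette. The sequence record is about 12.7 kb. Outside the T-DNA, the plasmid carries a ColE1/pBR322-type origin with the bom mobilisation region for replication in E. coli. It also has the pVS1 oriV with RepA and StaA, which are replication and stability functions of the kind used to maintain binary vectors in Agrobacterium. An aadA gene provides spectinomycin/streptomycin selection in bacteria. Short annotated remnants, such as fragments of GmR, rop and a Tn5 transposase, appear to be leftovers of the vector's construction rather than functional parts.

Between the nopaline-type right and left T-DNA border repeats lie two plant cassettes. The first comprises the CaMV 35S promoter, the EYFP coding sequence, an attR1–attR2 Gateway cassette and a NOS terminator. The second, in the opposite orientation, is the NOS promoter–HygR–NOS terminator unit that allows hygromycin selection of transformed plant cells. The Gateway cassette contains a chloramphenicol resistance gene and the ccdB toxin gene. The unrecombined vector is therefore propagated in a ccdB-tolerant strain under chloramphenicol and spectinomycin. An LR reaction with an entry clone replaces this cassette with the gene of interest, and ccdB counter-selects against non-recombinant plasmids in standard strains. The resulting construct expresses a constitutive EYFP–protein fusion, which suits transgenic analysis in plants, for example following the fluorescent fusion protein.
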