Features (pLannotate 1.2.2; 31 found; start..end, strand, type, name):
     54..78      -  misc_feature   RB T-DNA repeat: right border repeat from nopaline C58 T-DNA
    144..298     -  CDS            lacZα (fragment): LacZα fragment of β-galactosidase; lacZ fragment
    301..321     -  misc_feature   MCS (fragment): pUC18/19 multiple cloning site
    812..1153    +  promoter       CaMV 35S promoter: strong constitutive promoter from cauliflower mosaic virus
   1178..1894    +  CDS            EYFP: EYFP is a basic (constitutively fluorescent) green/yellow fluorescent protein published in 1996, derived from Aequorea victoria. It is reported to be a very rapidly-maturing weak dimer with high acid sensitivity.
   1904..2028    +  protein_bind   attR1: mutant version of attR; recombination site for the Gateway® LR reaction LR Clonase™
   2065..2095    +  promoter       lac UV5 promoter: E. coli lac promoter with an "up" mutation
   2120..2148    +  promoter       cat promoter (fragment): promoter of the E. coli cat gene encoding chloramphenicol acetyltransferase
   2149..2808    +  CDS            CmR: chloramphenicol acetyltransferase; cat; confers resistance to chloramphenicol
   2987..3145    +  CDS            ccdA (fragment): CCDA_ECO57 - Also known as H, letA. Experimental evidence at protein level: Swiss-Prot protein existence level 1. Antitoxin component of a type II toxin-antitoxin (TA) system which inhibits the post-segregational killing (PSK) of plasmid-free cells, also referred to as a plasmid addiction system. Binds to and blocks the activity of CcdB; will also remove bound CcdB protein from the CcdB-GyrA complex by forming a CcdA-CcdB complex, a process termed rejuvenation. Functions as a transcriptional corepressor for the ccdAB operon, repression also requires CcdB (By similarity). From Escherichia coli
   3150..3452    +  CDS            ccdB: CCDB_ECOLI - Also known as G, letB, letD. Experimental evidence at protein level: Swiss-Prot protein existence level 1. Toxic component of a type II toxin-antitoxin (TA) system, functioning in plasmid maintainence. Responsible for the post- segregational killing (PSK) of plasmid-free cells, also referred to as a plasmid addiction system. Half-life of over 2 hours. Cell killing by CcdB is accompanied by filamentation, defects in chromosome and plasmid segregation, defects in cell division, formation of anucleate cells, decreased DNA synthesis and plasmid loss. Interferes with the activity of DN
   3496..3620    -  protein_bind   attR2: mutant version of attR; recombination site for the Gateway® LR reaction LR Clonase™
   3646..3898    +  terminator     NOS terminator: nopaline synthase terminator and poly(A) signal
   3954..3976    -  protein_bind   lac operator (fragment): The lac repressor binds to the lac operator to inhibit transcription in E. coli. This inhibition can be relieved by adding lactose or isopropyl-β-D-thiogalactopyranoside (IPTG). lac repressor encoded by lacI
   3980..4010    -  promoter       lac promoter: promoter for the E. coli lac operon
   4025..4046    -  protein_bind   CAP binding site: CAP binding activates transcription in the presence of cAMP. E. coli catabolite activator protein
   4082..4334    -  terminator     NOS terminator: nopaline synthase terminator and poly(A) signal
   4485..5510    -  CDS            HygR: aminoglycoside phosphotransferase from E. coli; aph(4)-Ia; confers resistance to hygromycin
   5562..5741    -  promoter       NOS promoter: nopaline synthase promoter
   5821..6150    -  CDS            tnpA (fragment): TN5P_ECOLX - Also known as tnp. Experimental evidence at protein level: Swiss-Prot protein existence level 1. Mediates transposition of transposon Tn5 by a 'cut and paste' mechanism. First, the monomeric transposase binds the 19 bp inverted DNA repeats flanking the transposon. Then, dimerization of the DNA- bound transposase creates a synaptic DNA complex. After nicking of the first DNA strand, excision of the transposon proceeds through a series of intermediates. The transposase then mediates the insertion of the transposon at a new site by strand transfer. The activity of the wild- type tran
   6247..6271    -  misc_feature   LB T-DNA repeat: left border repeat from nopaline C58 T-DNA
   6530..6553    +  promoter       Pc promoter (fragment): intI1 (promoter lies within the coding sequence); class 1 integron promoter
   6729..6785    +  CDS            GmR (fragment): gentamycin acetyltransferase; aacC1; confers resistance to gentamycin
   6796..7583    +  CDS            SmR (fragment): aminoglycoside adenylyltransferase (Murphy, 1985); aadA; confers resistance to spectinomycin and streptomycin
   7829..8417    +  rep_origin     ori: high-copy-number ColE1/pMB1/pBR322/pUC origin of replication
   8603..8743    -  misc_feature   bom: basis of mobility region from pBR322
   8845..8884    -  CDS            rop (fragment): Rop protein, which maintains plasmids at low copy number; rop
   9087..9281    -  rep_origin     pVS1 oriV: origin of replication for the Pseudomonas plasmid pVS1 (Heeb et al., 2000)
   9347..10420   -  CDS            pVS1 RepA: replication protein from the Pseudomonas plasmid pVS1 (Heeb et al., 2000)
  10849..11478   -  CDS            pVS1 StaA: stability protein from the Pseudomonas plasmid pVS1 (Heeb et al., 2000)
  12038..12439   -  CDS            Y4CG_SINFN (fragment): Protein inferred from homology: Swiss-Prot protein existence level 3. From Sinorhizobium fredii (strain NBRC 101917 / NGR234).
>Addgene plasmid #74876 | pGWB542 | depositor full sequence | sequence record 141551 | pGWB542 sequence 12725 bps
TTTCACGCCCTTTTAAATATCCGATTATTCTAATAAACGCTCTTTTCTCTTAGGTTTACCCGCCAATATA
TCCTGTCAAACACTGATAGTTTAAACTGAAGGCGGGAAACGACAATCTGATCCAAGCTCAAGCTGCTCTA
GCATTCGCCATTCAGGCTGCGCAACTGTTGGGAAGGGCGATCGGTGCGGGCCTCTTCGCTATTACGCCAG
CTGGCGAAAGGGGGATGTGCTGCAAGGCGATTAAGTTGGGTAACGCCAGGGTTTTCCCAGTCACGACGTT
GTAAAACGACGGCCAGTGCCAAGCTTGCATGCCTGCAGGTCCCCAGATTAGCCTTTTCAATTTCAGAAAG
AATGCTAACCCACAGATGGTTAGAGAGGCTTACGCAGCAGGTCTCATCAAGACGATCTACCCGAGCAATA
ATCTCCAGGAAATCAAATACCTTCCCAAGAAGGTTAAAGATGCAGTCAAAAGATTCAGGACTAACTGCAT
CAAGAACACAGAGAAAGATATATTTCTCAAGATCAGAAGTACTATTCCAGTATGGACGATTCAAGGCTTG
CTTCACAAACCAAGGCAAGTAATAGAGATTGGAGTCTCTAAAAAGGTAGTTCCCACTGAATCAAAGGCCA
TGGAGTCAAAGATTCAAATAGAGGACCTAACAGAACTCGCCGTAAAGACTGGCGAACAGTTCATACAGAG
TCTCTTACGACTCAATGACAAGAAGAAAATCTTCGTCAACATGGTGGAGCACGACACACTTGTCTACTCC
AAAAATATCAAAGATACAGTCTCAGAAGACCAAAGGGCAATTGAGACTTTTCAACAAAGGGTAATATCCG
GAAACCTCCTCGGATTCCATTGCCCAGCTATCTGTCACTTTATTGTGAAGATAGTGGAAAAGGAAGGTGG
CTCCTACAAATGCCATCATTGCGATAAAGGAAAGGCCATCGTTGAAGATGCCTCTGCCGACAGTGGTCCC
AAAGATGGACCCCCACCCACGAGGAGCATCGTGGAAAAAGAAGACGTTCCAACCACGTCTTCAAAGCAAG
TGGATTGATGTGATATCTCCACTGACGTAAGGGATGACGCACAATCCCACTATCCTTCGCAAGACCCTTC
CTCTATATAAGGAAGTTCATTTCATTTGGAGAGAACACGGGGGACTCTAGAATGAGCATGGTGAGCAAGG
GCGAGGAGCTGTTCACCGGGGTGGTGCCCATCCTGGTCGAGCTGGACGGCGACGTAAACGGCCACAAGTT
CAGCGTGTCCGGCGAGGGCGAGGGCGATGCCACCTACGGCAAGCTGACCCTGAAGTTCATCTGCACCACC
GGCAAGCTGCCCGTGCCCTGGCCCACCCTCGTGACCACCTTCGGCTACGGCCTGCAGTGCTTCGCCCGCT
ACCCCGACCACATGAAGCAGCACGACTTCTTCAAGTCCGCCATGCCCGAAGGCTACGTCCAGGAGCGCAC
CATCTTCTTCAAGGACGACGGCAACTACAAGACCCGCGCCGAGGTGAAGTTCGAGGGCGACACCCTGGTG
AACCGCATCGAGCTGAAGGGCATCGACTTCAAGGAGGACGGCAACATCCTGGGGCACAAGCTGGAGTACA
ACTACAACAGCCACAACGTCTATATCATGGCCGACAAGCAGAAGAACGGCATCAAGGTGAACTTCAAGAT
CCGCCACAACATCGAGGACGGCAGCGTGCAGCTCGCCGACCACTACCAGCAGAACACCCCCATCGGCGAC
GGCCCCGTGCTGCTGCCCGACAACCACTACCTGAGCTACCAGTCCGCCCTGAGCAAAGACCCCAACGAGA
AGCGCGATCACATGGTCCTGCTGGAGTTCGTGACCGCCGCCGGGATCACTCTCGGCATGGACGAGCTGTA
CAAGGCTGTTATCACAAGTTTGTACAAAAAAGCTGAACGAGAAACGTAAAATGATATAAATATCAATATA
TTAAATTAGATTTTGCATAAAAAACAGACTACATAATACTGTAAAACACAACATATCCAGTCACTATGGC
GGCCCCTCGAGGGGCCGCATTAGGCACCCCAGGCTTTACACTTTATGCTTCCGGCTCGTATAATGTGTGG
ATTTTGAGTTAGGATCCGGCGAGATTTTCAGGAGCTAAGGAAGCTAAAATGGAGAAAAAAATCACTGGAT
ATACCACCGTTGATATATCCCAATGGCATCGTAAAGAACATTTTGAGGCATTTCAGTCAGTTGCTCAATG
TACCTATAACCAGACCGTTCAGCTGGATATTACGGCCTTTTTAAAGACCGTAAAGAAAAATAAGCACAAG
TTTTATCCGGCCTTTATTCACATTCTTGCCCGCCTGATGAATGCTCATCCGGAATTCCGTATGGCAATGA
AAGACGGTGAGCTGGTGATATGGGATAGTGTTCACCCTTGTTACACCGTTTTCCATGAGCAAACTGAAAC
GTTTTCATCGCTCTGGAGTGAATACCACGACGATTTCCGGCAGTTTCTACACATATATTCGCAAGATGTG
GCGTGTTACGGTGAAAACCTGGCCTATTTCCCTAAAGGGTTTATTGAGAATATGTTTTTCGTCTCAGCCA
ATCCCTGGGTGAGTTTCACCAGTTTTGATTTAAACGTGGCCAATATGGACAACTTCTTCGCCCCCGTTTT
CACCATGGGCAAATATTATACGCAAGGCGACAAGGTGCTGATGCCGCTGGCGATTCAGGTTCATCATGCC
GTCTGTGATGGCTTCCATGTCGGCAGAATGCTTAATGAATTACAACAGTACTGCGATGAGTGGCAGGGCG
GGGCGTAAACGCGTGGATCCGGCTTACTAAAAGCCAGATAACAGTATGCGTATTTGCGCGCTGATTTTTG
CGGTATAAGAATATATACTGATATGTATACCCGAAGTATGTCAAAAAGAGGTGTGCTATGAAGCAGCGTA
TTACAGTGACAGTTGACAGCGACAGCTATCAGTTGCTCAAGGCATATATGATGTCAATATCTCCGGTCTG
GTAAGCACAACCATGCAGAATGAAGCCCGTCGTCTGCGTGCCGAACGCTGGAAAGCGGAAAATCAGGAAG
GGATGGCTGAGGTCGCCCGGTTTATTGAAATGAACGGCTCTTTTGCTGACGAGAACAGGGACTGGTGAAA
TGCAGTTTAAGGTTTACACCTATAAAAGAGAGAGCCGTTATCGTCTGTTTGTGGATGTACAGAGTGATAT
TATTGACACGCCCGGGCGACGGATGGTGATCCCCCTGGCCAGTGCACGTCTGCTGTCAGATAAAGTCTCC
CGTGAACTTTACCCGGTGGTGCATATCGGGGATGAAAGCTGGCGCATGATGACCACCGATATGGCCAGTG
TGCCGGTCTCCGTTATCGGGGAAGAAGTGGCTGATCTCAGCCACCGCGAAAATGACATCAAAAACGCCAT
TAACCTGATGTTCTGGGGAATATAAATGTCAGGCTCCCTTATACACAGCCAGTCTGCAGGTCGACCATAG
TGACTGGATATGTTGTGTTTTACAGTATTATGTAGTCTGTTTTTTATGCAAAATCTAATTTAATATATTG
ATATTTATATCATTTTACGTTTCTCGTTCAGCTTTCTTGTACAAAGTGGTGATAACCTAGAGCTCGAATT
TCCCCGATCGTTCAAACATTTGGCAATAAAGTTTCTTAAGATTGAATCCTGTTGCCGGTCTTGCGATGAT
TATCATATAATTTCTGTTGAATTACGTTAAGCATGTAATAATTAACATGTAATGCATGACGTTATTTATG
AGATGGGTTTTTATGATTAGAGTCCCGCAATTATACATTTAATACGCGATAGAAAACAAAATATAGCGCG
CAAACTAGGATAAATTATCGCGCGCGGTGTCATCTATGTTACTAGATCGGGAATTGGTTCCGGAACCAAT
TCGTAATCATGGTCATAGCTGTTTCCTGTGTGAAATTGTTATCCGCTCACAATTCCACACAACATACGAG
CCGGAAGCATAAAGTGTAAAGCCTGGGGTGCCTAATGAGTGAGCTAACTCACATTAGGCTGAATTAGGCG
CGCCTATTTCTATTAATTCCCGATCTAGTAACATAGATGACACCGCGCGCGATAATTTATCCTAGTTTGC
GCGCTATATTTTGTTTTCTATCGCGTATTAAATGTATAATTGCGGGACTCTAATCATAAAAACCCATCTC
ATAAATAACGTCATGCATTACATGTTAATTATTACATGCTTAACGTAATTCAACAGAAATTATATGATAA
TCATCGCAAGACCGGCAACAGGATTCAATCTTAAGAAACTTTATTGCCAAATGTTTGAACGATCGGGGAA
ATTCGGGGGATCGATCCCGCGAACTGTGGACGAGAACTGTGCCACCAAGCGTAAGGCCGTTCTCTCGCAT
TTGCCTTGCTAGGCTCGCGCGAGTTGCTGGCTGAGGCGTTCTCGAAATCAGCTCTTGTTCGGTCGGCATC
TACTCTATTCCTTTGCCCTCGGACGAGTGCTGGGGCGTCGGTTTCCACTATCGGCGAGTACTTCTACACA
GCCATCGGTCCAGACGGCCGCGCTTCTGCGGGCGATTTGTGTACGCCCGACAGTCCCGGCTCCGGATCGG
ACGATTGCGTCGCATCGACCCTGCGCCCAAGCTGCATCATCGAAATTGCCGTCAACCAAGCTCTGATAGA
GTTGGTCAAGACCAATGCGGAGCATATACGCCCGGAGCCGCGGCGATCCTGCAAGCTCCGGATGCCTCCG
CTCGAAGTAGCGCGTCTGCTGCTCCATACAAGCCAACCACGGCCTCCAGAAGAAGATGTTGGCGACCTCG
TATTGGGAATCCCCGAACATCGCCTCGCTCCAGTCAATGACCGCTGTTATGCGGCCATTGTCCGTCAGGA
CATTGTTGGAGCCGAAATCCGCGTGCACGAGGTGCCGGACTTCGGGGCAGTCCTCGGCCCAAAGCATCAG
CTCATCGAGAGCCTGCGCGACGGACGCACTGACGGTGTCGTCCATCACAGTTTGCCAGTGATACACATGG
GGATCAGCAATCGCGCATATGAAATCACGCCATGTAGTGTATTGACCGATTCCTTGCGGTCCGAATGGGC
CGAACCCGCTCGTCTGGCTAAGATCGGCCGCAGCGATCGCATCCATGGCCTCCGCGACCGGCTGCAGAAC
AGCGGGCAGTTCGGTTTCAGGCAGGTCTTGCAACGTGACACCCTGTGCACGGCGGGAGATGCAATAGGTC
AGGCTCTCGCTGAATGCCCCAATGTCAAGCACTTCCGGAATCGGGAGCGCGGCCGATGCAAAGTGCCGAT
AAACATAACGATCTTTGTAGAAACCATCGGCGCAGCTATTTACCCGCAGGACATATCCACGCCCTCCTAC
ATCGAAGCTGAAAGCACGAGATTCTTCGCCCTCCGAGAGCTGCATCAGGTCGGAGACGCTGTCGAACTTT
TCGATCAGAAACTTCTCGACAGACGTCGCGGTGAGTTCAGGCTTTTTCATATCTTATTGCCCCCCGGGAT
CAGATCTGGATTGAGAGTGAATATGAGACTCTAATTGGATACCGAGGGGAATTTATGGAACGTCAGTGGA
GCATTTTTGACAAGAAATATTTGCTAGCTGATAGTGACCTTAGGCGACTTTTGAACGCGCAATAATGGTT
TCTGACGTATGTGCTTAGCTCATTAAACTCCAGAAACCCGCGGCTGAGTGGCTCCTTCAACGTTGCGGTT
CTGTCAGTTCCAAACGTAAAACGGCTTGTCCCGCGTCATCGGCGGGGGTCATAACGTGACTCCCTTAATT
CTCCGCTCATGATCTTGATCCCCTGCGCCATCAGATCCTTGGCGGCAAGAAAGCCATCCAGTTTACTTTG
CAGGGCTTCCCAACCTTACCAGAGGGCGCCCCAGCTGGCAATTCCGGTTCGCTTGCTGTCCATAAAACCG
CCCAGTCTAGCTATCGCCATGTAAGCCCACTGCAAGCTACCTGCTTTCTCTTTGCGCTTGCGTTTTCCCT
TGTCCAGATAGCCCAGTAGCTGACATTCATCCGGGGTCAGCACCGTTTCTGCGGACTGGCTTTCTACGTG
TTCCGCTTCCTTTAGCAGCCCTTGCGCCCTGAGTGCTTGCGGCAGCGTGAAGCTGATCCGTCGAGATTAA
TAGAAATAAATTCAGCCTAATTCGGCGTTAATTCAGTACATTAAAAACGTCCGCAATGTGTTATTAAGTT
GTCTAAGCGTCAATTTGTTTACACCACAATATATCCTGCCACCAGCCAGCCAACAGCTCCCCGACCGGCA
GCTCGGCACAAAATCACCACTCGATACAGGCAGCCCATCAGTCCGGGACGGCGTCAGCGGGAGAGCCGTT
GTAAGGCGGCAGACTTTGCTCATGTTACCGATGCTATTCGGAAGAACGGCAACTAAGCTGCCGGGTTTGA
AACACGGATGATCTCGCGGAGGGTAGCATGTTGATTGTAACGATGACAGAGCGTTGCTGCCTGTGATCAA
TTCGGGCACGAACCCAGTGGACATAAGCCTGTTCGGTTCGTAAGCTGTAATGCAAGTAGCGTATGCGCTC
ACGCAACTGGTCCAGAACCTTGACCGAACGCAGCGGTGGTAACGGCGCAGTGGCGGTTTTCATGGCTTGT
TATGACTGTTTTTTTGGGGTACAGTCTATGCCTCGGGCATCCAAGCAGCAAGCGCGTTACGCCGTGGGTC
GATGTTTGATGTTATGGAGCAGCAACGATGTTACGCAGCAGGGCAGTCGCCCTAAAACAAAGTTAAACAT
CATGGGGGAAGCGGTGATCGCCGAAGTATCGACTCAACTATCAGAGGTAGTTGGCGTCATCGAGCGCCAT
CTCGAACCGACGTTGCTGGCCGTACATTTGTACGGCTCCGCAGTGGATGGCGGCCTGAAGCCACACAGTG
ATATTGATTTGCTGGTTACGGTGACCGTAAGGCTTGATGAAACAACGCGGCGAGCTTTGATCAACGACCT
TTTGGAAACTTCGGCTTCCCCTGGAGAGAGCGAGATTCTCCGCGCTGTAGAAGTCACCATTGTTGTGCAC
GACGACATCATTCCGTGGCGTTATCCAGCTAAGCGCGAACTGCAATTTGGAGAATGGCAGCGCAATGACA
TTCTTGCAGGTATCTTCGAGCCAGCCACGATCGACATTGATCTGGCTATCTTGCTGACAAAAGCAAGAGA
ACATAGCGTTGCCTTGGTAGGTCCAGCGGCGGAGGAACTCTTTGATCCGGTTCCTGAACAGGATCTATTT
GAGGCGCTAAATGAAACCTTAACGCTATGGAACTCGCCGCCCGACTGGGCTGGCGATGAGCGAAATGTAG
TGCTTACGTTGTCCCGCATTTGGTACAGCGCAGTAACCGGCAAAATCGCGCCGAAGGATGTCGCTGCCGA
CTGGGCAATGGAGCGCCTGCCGGCCCAGTATCAGCCCGTCATACTTGAAGCTAGACAGGCTTATCTTGGA
CAAGAAGAAGATCGCTTGGCCTCGCGCGCAGATCAGTTGGAAGAATTTGTCCACTACGTGAAAGGCGAGA
TCACCAAGGTAGTCGGCAAATAATGTCTAGCTAGAAATTCGTTCAAGCCGACGCCGCTTCGCGGCGCGGC
TTAACTCAAGCGTTAGATGCACTAAGCACATAATTGCTCACAGCCAAACTATCAGGTCAAGTCTGCTTTT
ATTATTTTTAAGCGTGCATAATAAGCCCTACACAAATTGGGAGATATATCATGCATGACCAAAATCCCTT
AACGTGAGTTTTCGTTCCACTGAGCGTCAGACCCCGTAGAAAAGATCAAAGGATCTTCTTGAGATCCTTT
TTTTCTGCGCGTAATCTGCTGCTTGCAAACAAAAAAACCACCGCTACCAGCGGTGGTTTGTTTGCCGGAT
CAAGAGCTACCAACTCTTTTTCCGAAGGTAACTGGCTTCAGCAGAGCGCAGATACCAAATACTGTCCTTC
TAGTGTAGCCGTAGTTAGGCCACCACTTCAAGAACTCTGTAGCACCGCCTACATACCTCGCTCTGCTAAT
CCTGTTACCAGTGGCTGCTGCCAGTGGCGATAAGTCGTGTCTTACCGGGTTGGACTCAAGACGATAGTTA
CCGGATAAGGCGCAGCGGTCGGGCTGAACGGGGGGTTCGTGCACACAGCCCAGCTTGGAGCGAACGACCT
ACACCGAACTGAGATACCTACAGCGTGAGCTATGAGAAAGCGCCACGCTTCCCGAAGGGAGAAAGGCGGA
CAGGTATCCGGTAAGCGGCAGGGTCGGAACAGGAGAGCGCACGAGGGAGCTTCCAGGGGGAAACGCCTGG
TATCTTTATAGTCCTGTCGGGTTTCGCCACCTCTGACTTGAGCGTCGATTTTTGTGATGCTCGTCAGGGG
GGCGGAGCCTATGGAAAAACGCCAGCAACGCGGCCTTTTTACGGTTCCTGGCCTTTTGCTGGCCTTTTGC
TCACATGTTCTTTCCTGCGTTATCCCCTGATTCTGTGGATAACCGTATTACCGCCTTTGAGTGAGCTGAT
ACCGCTCGCCGCAGCCGAACGACCGAGCGCAGCGAGTCAGTGAGCGAGGAAGCGGAAGAGCGCCTGATGC
GGTATTTTCTCCTTACGCATCTGTGCGGTATTTCACACCGCATATGGTGCACTCTCAGTACAATCTGCTC
TGATGCCGCATAGTTAAGCCAGTATACACTCCGCTATCGCTACGTGACTGGGTCATGGCTGCGCCCCGAC
ACCCGCCAACACCCGCTGACGCGCCCTGACGGGCTTGTCTGCTCCCGGCATCCGCTTACAGACAAGCTGT
GACCGTCTCCGGGAGCTGCATGTGTCAGAGGTTTTCACCGTCATCACCGAAACGCGCGAGGCAGGGTGCC
TTGATGTGGGCGCCGGCGGTCGAGTGGCGACGGCGCGGCTTGTCCGCGCCCTGGTAGATTGCCTGGCCGT
AGGCCAGCCATTTTTGAGCGGCCAGCGGCCGCGATAGGCCGACGCGAAGCGGCGGGGCGTAGGGAGCGCA
GCGACCGAAGGGTAGGCGCTTTTTGCAGCTCTTCGGCTGTGCGCTGGCCAGACAGTTATGCACAGGCCAG
GCGGGTTTTAAGAGTTTTAATAAGTTTTAAAGAGTTTTAGGCGGAAAAATCGCCTTTTTTCTCTTTTATA
TCAGTCACTTACATGTGTGACCGGTTCCCAATGTACGGCTTTGGGTTCCCAATGTACGGGTTCCGGTTCC
CAATGTACGGCTTTGGGTTCCCAATGTACGTGCTATCCACAGGAAAGAGACCTTTTCGACCTTTTTCCCC
TGCTAGGGCAATTTGCCCTAGCATCTGCTCCGTACATTAGGAACCGGCGGATGCTTCGCCCTCGATCAGG
TTGCGGTAGCGCATGACTAGGATCGGGCCAGCCTGCCCCGCCTCCTCCTTCAAATCGTACTCCGGCAGGT
CATTTGACCCGATCAGCTTGCGCACGGTGAAACAGAACTTCTTGAACTCTCCGGCGCTGCCACTGCGTTC
GTAGATCGTCTTGAACAACCATCTGGCTTCTGCCTTGCCTGCGGCGCGGCGTGCCAGGCGGTAGAGAAAA
CGGCCGATGCCGGGATCGATCAAAAAGTAATCGGGGTGAACCGTCAGCACGTCCGGGTTCTTGCCTTCTG
TGATCTCGCGGTACATCCAATCAGCTAGCTCGATCTCGATGTACTCCGGCCGCCCGGTTTCGCTCTTTAC
GATCTTGTAGCGGCTAATCAAGGCTTCACCCTCGGATACCGTCACCAGGCGGCCGTTCTTGGCCTTCTTC
GTACGCTGCATGGCAACGTGCGTGGTGTTTAACCGAATGCAGGTTTCTACCAGGTCGTCTTTCTGCTTTC
CGCCATCGGCTCGCCGGCAGAACTTGAGTACGTCCGCAACGTGTGGACGGAACACGCGGCCGGGCTTGTC
TCCCTTCCCTTCCCGGTATCGGTTCATGGATTCGGTTAGATGGGAAACCGCCATCAGTACCAGGTCGTAA
TCCCACACACTGGCCATGCCGGCCGGCCCTGCGGAAACCTCTACGTGCCCGTCTGGAAGCTCGTAGCGGA
TCACCTCGCCAGCTCGTCGGTCACGCTTCGACAGACGGAAAACGGCCACGTCCATGATGCTGCGACTATC
GCGGGTGCCCACGTCATAGAGCATCGGAACGAAAAAATCTGGTTGCTCGTCGCCCTTGGGCGGCTTCCTA
ATCGACGGCGCACCGGCTGCCGGCGGTTGCCGGGATTCTTTGCGGATTCGATCAGCGGCCGCTTGCCACG
ATTCACCGGGGCGTGCTTCTGCCTCGATGCGTTGCCGCTGGGCGGCCTGCGCGGCCTTCAACTTCTCCAC
CAGGTCATCACCCAGCGCCGCGCCGATTTGTACCGGGCCGGATGGTTTGCGACCGCTCACGCCGATTCCT
CGGGCTTGGGGGTTCCAGTGCCATTGCAGGGCCGGCAGACAACCCAGCCGCTTACGCCTGGCCAACCGCC
CGTTCCTCCACACATGGGGCATTCCACGGCGTCGGTGCCTGGTTGTTCTTGATTTTCCATGCCGCCTCCT
TTAGCCGCTAAAATTCATCTACTCATTTATTCATTTGCTCATTTACTCTGGTAGCTGCGCGATGTATTCA
GATAGCAGCTCGGTAATGGTCTTGCCTTGGCGTACCGCGTACATCTTCAGCTTGGTGTGATCCTCCGCCG
GCAACTGAAAGTTGACCCGCTTCATGGCTGGCGTGTCTGCCAGGCTGGCCAACGTTGCAGCCTTGCTGCT
GCGTGCGCTCGGACGGCCGGCACTTAGCGTGTTTGTGCTTTTGCTCATTTTCTCTTTACCTCATTAACTC
AAATGAGTTTTGATTTAATTTCAGCGGCCAGCGCCTGGACCTCGCGGGCAGCGTCGCCCTCGGGTTCTGA
TTCAAGAACGGTTGTGCCGGCGGCGGCAGTGCCTGGGTAGCTCACGCGCTGCGTGATACGGGACTCAAGA
ATGGGCAGCTCGTACCCGGCCAGCGCCTCGGCAACCTCACCGCCGATGCGCGTGCCTTTGATCGCCCGCG
ACACGACAAAGGCCGCTTGTAGCCTTCCATCCGTGACCTCAATGCGCTGCTTAACCAGCTCCACCAGGTC
GGCGGTGGCCCATATGTCGTAAGGGCTTGGCTGCACCGGAATCAGCACGAAGTCGGCTGCCTTGATCGCG
GACACAGCCAAGTCCGCCGCCTGGGGCGCTCCGTCGATCACTACGAAGTCGCGCCGGCCGATGGCCTTCA
CGTCGCGGTCAATCGTCGGGCGGTCGATGCCGACAACGGTTAGCGGTTGATCTTCCCGCACGGCCGCCCA
ATCGCGGGCACTGCCCTGGGGATCGGAATCGACTAACAGAACATCGGCCCCGGCGAGTTGCAGGGCGCGG
GCTAGATGGGTTGCGATGGTCGTCTTGCCTGACCCGCCTTTCTGGTTAAGTACAGCGATAACCTTCATGC
GTTCCCCTTGCGTATTTGTTTATTTACTCATCGCATCATATACGCAGCGACCGCATGACGCAAGCTGTTT
TACTCAAATACACATCACCTTTTTAGACGGCGGCGCTCGGTTTCTTCAGCGGCCAAGCTGGCCGGCCAGG
CCGCCAGCTTGGCATCAGACAAACCGGCCAGGATTTCATGCAGCCGCACGGTTGAGACGTGCGCGGGCGG
CTCGAACACGTACCCGGCCGCGATCATCTCCGCCTCGATCTCTTCGGTAATGAAAAACGGTTCGTCCTGG
CCGTCCTGGTGCGGTTTCATGCTTGTTCCTCTTGGCGTTCATTCTCGGCGGCCGCCAGGGCGTCGGCCTC
GGTCAATGCGTCCTCACGGAAGGCACCGCGCCGCCTGGCCTCGGTGGGCGTCACTTCCTCGCTGCGCTCA
AGTGCGCGGTACAGGGTCGAGCGATGCACGCCAAGCAGTGCAGCCGCCTCTTTCACGGTGCGGCCTTCCT
GGTCGATCAGCTCGCGGGCGTGCGCGATCTGTGCCGGGGTGAGGGTAGGGCGGGGGCCAAACTTCACGCC
TCGGGCCTTGGCGGCCTCGCGCCCGCTCCGGGTGCGGTCGATGATTAGGGAACGCTCGAACTCGGCAATG
CCGGCGAACACGGTCAACACCATGCGGCCGGCCGGCGTGGTGGTGTCGGCCCACGGCTCTGCCAGGCTAC
GCAGGCCCGCGCCGGCCTCCTGGATGCGCTCGGCAATGTCCAGTAGGTCGCGGGTGCTGCGGGCCAGGCG
GTCTAGCCTGGTCACTGTCACAACGTCGCCAGGGCGTAGGTGGTCAAGCATCCTGGCCAGCTCCGGGCGG
TCGCGCCTGGTGCCGGTGATCTTCTCGGAAAACAGCTTGGTGCAGCCGGCCGCGTGCAGTTCGGCCCGTT
GGTTGGTCAAGTCCTGGTCGTCGGTGCTGACGCGGGCATAGCCCAGCAGGCCAGCGGCGGCGCTCTTGTT
CATGGCGTAATGTCTCCGGTTCTAGTCGCAAGTATTCTACTTTATGCGACTAAAACACGCGACAAGAAAA
CGCCAGGAAAAGGGCAGGGCGGCAGCCTGTCGCGTAACTTAGGACTTGTGCGACATGTCGTTTTCAGAAG
ACGGCTGCACTGAACGTCAGAAGCCGACTGCACTATAGCAGCGGAGGGGTTGGATCAAAGTACTTTGATC
CCGAGGGGAACCCTGTGGTTGGCATGCACATACAAATGGACGAACGGATAAACCT
