>Addgene plasmid #74876 | pGWB542 | addgene partial sequence | sequence record 153220 | ccdB-Fwd 5'-GCATGATGACCACCGATATG-3'
AGTGGCTGATCTCAGCCACCGCGAAAATGACATCAAAAACGCCATTAACCTGATGTTCTGGGGAATATAA
ATGTCAGGCTCCCTTATACACAGCCAGTCTGCAGGTCGACCATAGTGACTGGATATGTTGTGTTTTACAG
TATTATGTAGTCTGTTTTTTATGCAAAATCTAATTTAATATATTGATATTTATATCATTTTACGTTTCTC
GTTCAGCTTTCTTGTACAAAGTGGTGATAACCTAGAGCTCGAATTTCCCCGATCGTTCAAACATTTGGCA
ATAAAGTTTCTTAAGATTGAATCCTGTTGCCGGTCTTGCGATGATTATCATATAATTTCTGTTGAATTAC
GTTAAGCATGT
