>Addgene plasmid #74876 | pGWB542 | addgene partial sequence | sequence record 165781 | EXFP-internal-F 5'-ACGACGGCAACTACAAGACC-3'
ACCGCATCGAGCTGAAGGGCATCGACTTCAAGGAGGACGGCAACATCCTGGGGCACAAGCTGGAGTACAA
CTACAACAGCCACAACGTCTATATCATGGCCGACAAGCAGAAGAACGGCATCAAGGTGAACTTCAAGATC
CGCCACAACATCGAGGACGGCAGCGTGCAGCTCGCCGACCACTACCAGCAGAACACCCCCATCGGCGACG
GCCCCGTGCTGCTGCCCGACAACCACTACCTGAGCTACCAGTCCGCCCTGAGCAAAGACCCCAACGAGAA
GCGCGATCACATGGTCCTGCTGGAGTTCGTGACCGCCGCCGGGATCACTCTCGGCATGGACGAGCTGTAC
AAGGCTGTTATCACAAGTTTGTACAAAAAAGCTGAACGAGAAACGTAAAATGATATAAATATCAATATAT
TAAATTAGATTTTGCATAAAAAACAGACTACATAATACTGTAAAACACAACATATCCAGTCACTATGGCG
G
